Addgene plasmid #183950: p416-GPD-DDP1
Purpose: Expresses yeast DDP1 from yeast GPD promoter
Depositing lab: Michael Downey. Depositing organization: University of Ottawa. Publication: Ddp1 Cooperates with Ppx1 to Counter a Stress Response Initiated by Nonvacuolar Polyphosphate. McCarthy L, Abramchuk I, Wafy G, Denoncourt A, Lavallee-Adam M, Downey M. mBio. 2022 Aug 30;13(4):e0039022. doi: 10.1128/mbio.00390-22. Epub 2022 Jul 7. PubMed 35862758.
Backbone
  Vector backbone: p416
  Vector type: Yeast Expression
  Selectable markers: URA3
Growth in bacteria
  Bacterial resistance: Ampicillin, 100 μg/mL
  Growth temperature: 37°C
  Growth strain: DH5alpha
  Copy number: High Copy
Gene/Insert
  Gene/Insert name: DDP1
  Species: S. cerevisiae (budding yeast)
  Mutation: WT
  Entrez Gene: DDP1
  Promoter: GPD
  Cloning method: Restriction Enzyme; 5′ cloning site Unknown (unknown if destroyed)
Terms and licenses: Academic/Nonprofit Terms; Industry Terms: Not Available to Industry
How to cite: p416-GPD-DDP1 was a gift from Michael Downey (Addgene plasmid # 183950 ; http://n2t.net/addgene:183950 ; RRID:Addgene_183950)
