[The description below was written by a language model from this plasmid's Addgene catalogue record and pLannotate feature annotations shown in this document.]
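Description:
p416-GPD-DDP1 is a 6.3 kb yeast expression shuttle plasmid built on the p416 backbone, designed to express wild-type Saccharomyces cerevisiae DDP1 in budding yeast. In yeast it is maintained through a CEN6/ARS element, which gives centromeric, low-copy and mitotically stable inheritance. It is selected through the URA3 marker under its own promoter, which complements uracil auxotrophy and can be counterselected with 5-fluoroorotic acid. In E. coli it replicates from a high-copy ColE1/pUC-type origin and is selected with ampicillin via the β-lactamase gene. An f1 origin, flanking T3 and T7 promoters, and fragments of lacZα, the lac promoter/operator region and the multiple cloning site are remnants of the pBluescript-derived backbone and play no role in yeast expression.

The expression cassette consists of the GPD (TDH3, glyceraldehyde-3-phosphate dehydrogenase) promoter, a strong constitutive yeast promoter. It is followed by the DDP1 open reading frame, inserted between remnants of the cloning site, and by the CYC1 transcription terminator. No epitope tag or reporter is annotated, so the protein appears to be expressed in untagged form. The restriction sites used for cloning are not recorded. DDP1 encodes a phosphohydrolase active against diadenosine polyphosphates such as Ap6A and Ap5A, and it also removes β-phosphates from diphosphoinositol polyphosphates. The associated publication concerns Ddp1 acting together with Ppx1 to counter a stress response triggered by nonvacuolar polyphosphate. This suggests the plasmid is used for constitutive DDP1 expression or overexpression in yeast studies of polyphosphate metabolism.
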