Features (pLannotate 1.2.2; 22 found; start..end, strand, type, name):
     69..572     -  misc_feature   CEN/ARS: S. cerevisiae CEN6 centromere fused to an autonomously replicating sequence
    609..713     +  promoter       AmpR promoter: bla
    714..1574    +  CDS            AmpR: β-lactamase; bla; confers resistance to ampicillin, carbenicillin, and related antibiotics
   1745..2333    +  rep_origin     ori: high-copy-number ColE1/pMB1/pBR322/pUC origin of replication
   2516..2608    +  CDS            lacI (fragment): lac repressor; lacI; The lac repressor binds to the lac operator to inhibit transcription in E. coli. This inhibition can be relieved by adding lactose or isopropyl-β-D-thiogalactopyranoside (IPTG).
   2621..2642    +  protein_bind   CAP binding site: CAP binding activates transcription in the presence of cAMP. E. coli catabolite activator protein
   2657..2687    +  promoter       lac promoter: promoter for the E. coli lac operon
   2695..2711    +  protein_bind   lac operator: The lac repressor binds to the lac operator to inhibit transcription in E. coli. This inhibition can be relieved by adding lactose or isopropyl-β-D-thiogalactopyranoside (IPTG). lac repressor encoded by lacI
   2756..2774    +  promoter       T3 promoter: promoter for bacteriophage T3 RNA polymerase
   2799..3442    +  promoter       GAP promoter: S. cerevisiae TDH3; promoter for glyceraldehyde-3-phosphate dehydrogenase
   3448..3465    +  misc_feature   MCS (fragment): pBluescript multiple cloning site
   3466..4029    +  CDS            DDP1: DDP1_YEAST - Experimental evidence at protein level: Swiss-Prot protein existence level 1. May eliminate potentially toxic dinucleoside polyphosphates during sporulation. Most active against diadenosine 5',5'''-P1,P6- hexaphosphate (Ap6A). Can also hydrolyze diadenosine 5',5'''-P1,P5- pentaphosphate (Ap5A), adenosine 5'-pentaphosphate, and adenosine 5'- tetraphosphate are also substrates, but not diadenosine 5',5'''-P1,P4- tetraphosphate (Ap4A) or other dinucleotides, mononucleotides, nucleotide sugars, or nucleotide alcohols. Also cleaves a beta- phosphate from the diphosphate groups in PP-In
   4031..4071    +  misc_feature   MCS (fragment): pBluescript multiple cloning site
   4072..4319    +  terminator     CYC1 terminator: S. cerevisiae CYC1; transcription terminator for CYC1
   4338..4356    -  promoter       T7 promoter: promoter for bacteriophage T7 RNA polymerase
   4364..4519    +  CDS            lacZα (fragment): LacZα fragment of β-galactosidase; lacZ fragment
   4523..4951    +  rep_origin     f1 ori (sequence partly withheld): f1 bacteriophage origin of replication; arrow indicates direction of (+) strand synthesis
   4979..5030    -  misc_feature   bom (fragment): basis of mobility region from pBR322
   5109..5912    -  CDS            URA3: orotidine-5'-phosphate decarboxylase, required for uracil biosynthesis; S. cerevisiae URA3; yeast auxotrophic marker, counterselectable with 5-fluoroorotic acid (5-FOA)
   5913..6128    -  promoter       URA3 promoter: S. cerevisiae URA3
   6136..6185    -  misc_feature   bom (fragment): basis of mobility region from pBR322
   6287..1       -  CDS            rop (fragment) (across the origin): Rop protein, which maintains plasmids at low copy number; rop
>Addgene plasmid #183950 | p416-GPD-DDP1 | addgene full sequence | sequence record 363371 | Addgene NGS Result
GACGAAAGGGCCTCGTGATACGCCTATTTTTATAGGTTAATGTCATGATAATAATGGTTTCTTAGACGGA
TCGCTTGCCTGTAACTTACACGCGCCTCGTATCTTTTAATGATGGAATAATTTGGGAATTTACTCTGTGT
TTATTTATTTTTATGTTTTGTATTTGGATTTTAGAAAGTAAATAAAGAAGGTAGAAGAGTTACGGAATGA
AGAAAAAAAAATAAACAAAGGTTTAAAAAATTTCAACAAAAAGCGTACTTTACATATATATTTATTAGAC
AAGAAAAGCAGATTAAATAGATATACATTCGATTAACGATAAGTAAAATGTAAAATCACAGGATTTTCGT
GTGTGGTCTTCTACACAGACAAGATGAAACAATTCGGCATTAATACCTGAGAGCAGGAAGAGCAAGATAA
AAGGTAGTATTTGTTGGCGATCCCCCTAGAGTCTTTTACATCTTCGGAAAACAAAAACTATTTTTTCTTT
AATTTCTTTTTTTACTTTCTATTTTTAATTTATATATTTATATTAAAAAATTTAAATTATAATTATTTTT
ATAGCACGTGATGAAAAGGACCCAGGTGGCACTTTTCGGGGAAATGTGCGCGGAACCCCTATTTGTTTAT
TTTTCTAAATACATTCAAATATGTATCCGCTCATGAGACAATAACCCTGATAAATGCTTCAATAATATTG
AAAAAGGAAGAGTATGAGTATTCAACATTTCCGTGTCGCCCTTATTCCCTTTTTTGCGGCATTTTGCCTT
CCTGTTTTTGCTCACCCAGAAACGCTGGTGAAAGTAAAAGATGCTGAAGATCAGTTGGGTGCACGAGTGG
GTTACATCGAACTGGATCTCAACAGCGGTAAGATCCTTGAGAGTTTTCGCCCCGAAGAACGTTTTCCAAT
GATGAGCACTTTTAAAGTTCTGCTATGTGGCGCGGTATTATCCCGTATTGACGCCGGGCAAGAGCAACTC
GGTCGCCGCATACACTATTCTCAGAATGACTTGGTTGAGTACTCACCAGTCACAGAAAAGCATCTTACGG
ATGGCATGACAGTAAGAGAATTATGCAGTGCTGCCATAACCATGAGTGATAACACTGCGGCCAACTTACT
TCTGACAACGATCGGAGGACCGAAGGAGCTAACCGCTTTTTTGCACAACATGGGGGATCATGTAACTCGC
CTTGATCGTTGGGAACCGGAGCTGAATGAAGCCATACCAAACGACGAGCGTGACACCACGATGCCTGTAG
CAATGGCAACAACGTTGCGCAAACTATTAACTGGCGAACTACTTACTCTAGCTTCCCGGCAACAATTAAT
AGACTGGATGGAGGCGGATAAAGTTGCAGGACCACTTCTGCGCTCGGCCCTTCCGGCTGGCTGGTTTATT
GCTGATAAATCTGGAGCCGGTGAGCGTGGGTCTCGCGGTATCATTGCAGCACTGGGGCCAGATGGTAAGC
CCTCCCGTATCGTAGTTATCTACACGACGGGGAGTCAGGCAACTATGGATGAACGAAATAGACAGATCGC
TGAGATAGGTGCCTCACTGATTAAGCATTGGTAACTGTCAGACCAAGTTTACTCATATATACTTTAGATT
GATTTAAAACTTCATTTTTAATTTAAAAGGATCTAGGTGAAGATCCTTTTTGATAATCTCATGACCAAAA
TCCCTTAACGTGAGTTTTCGTTCCACTGAGCGTCAGACCCCGTAGAAAAGATCAAAGGATCTTCTTGAGA
TCCTTTTTTTCTGCGCGTAATCTGCTGCTTGCAAACAAAAAAACCACCGCTACCAGCGGTGGTTTGTTTG
CCGGATCAAGAGCTACCAACTCTTTTTCCGAAGGTAACTGGCTTCAGCAGAGCGCAGATACCAAATACTG
TTCTTCTAGTGTAGCCGTAGTTAGGCCACCACTTCAAGAACTCTGTAGCACCGCCTACATACCTCGCTCT
GCTAATCCTGTTACCAGTGGCTGCTGCCAGTGGCGATAAGTCGTGTCTTACCGGGTTGGACTCAAGACGA
TAGTTACCGGATAAGGCGCAGCGGTCGGGCTGAACGGGGGGTTCGTGCACACAGCCCAGCTTGGAGCGAA
CGACCTACACCGAACTGAGATACCTACAGCGTGAGCTATGAGAAAGCGCCACGCTTCCCGAAGGGAGAAA
GGCGGACAGGTATCCGGTAAGCGGCAGGGTCGGAACAGGAGAGCGCACGAGGGAGCTTCCAGGGGGAAAC
GCCTGGTATCTTTATAGTCCTGTCGGGTTTCGCCACCTCTGACTTGAGCGTCGATTTTTGTGATGCTCGT
CAGGGGGGCGGAGCCTATGGAAAAACGCCAGCAACGCGGCCTTTTTACGGTTCCTGGCCTTTTGCTGGCC
TTTTGCTCACATGTTCTTTCCTGCGTTATCCCCTGATTCTGTGGATAACCGTATTACCGCCTTTGAGTGA
GCTGATACCGCTCGCCGCAGCCGAACGACCGAGCGCAGCGAGTCAGTGAGCGAGGAAGCGGAAGAGCGCC
CAATACGCAAACCGCCTCTCCCCGCGCGTTGGCCGATTCATTAATGCAGCTGGCACGACAGGTTTCCCGA
CTGGAAAGCGGGCAGTGAGCGCAACGCAATTAATGTGAGTTAGCTCACTCATTAGGCACCCCAGGCTTTA
CACTTTATGCTTCCGGCTCGTATGTTGTGTGGAATTGTGAGCGGATAACAATTTCACACAGGAAACAGCT
ATGACCATGATTACGCCAAGCGCGCAATTAACCCTCACTAAAGGGAACAAAAGCTGGAGCTCAGTTTATC
ATTATCAATACTCGCCATTTCAAAGAATACGTAAATAATTAATAGTAGTGATTTTCCTAACTTTATTTAG
TCAAAAAATTAGCCTTTTAATTCTGCTGTAACCCGTACATGCCCAAAATAGGGGGCGGGTTACACAGAAT
ATATAACATCGTAGGTGTCTGGGTGAACAGTTTATTCCTGGCATCCACTAAATATAATGGAGCCCGCTTT
TTAAGCTGGCATCCAGAAAAAAAAAGAATCCCAGCACCAAAATATTGTTTTCTTCACCAACCATCAGTTC
ATAGGTCCATTCTCTTAGCGCAACTACAGAGAACAGGGGCACAAACAGGCAAAAAACGGGCACAACCTCA
ATGGAGTGATGCAACCTGCCTGGAGTAAATGATGACACAAGGCAATTGACCCACGCATGTATCTATCTCA
TTTTCTTACACCTTCTATTACCTTCTGCTCTCTCTGATTTGGAAAAAGCTGAAAAAAAAGGTTGAAACCA
GTTCCCTGAAATTATTCCCCTACTTGACTAATAAGTATATAAAGACGGTAGGTATTGATTGTAATTCTGT
AAATCTATTTCTTAAACTTCTTAAATTCTACTTTTATAGTTAGTCTTTTTTTTAGTTTTAAAACACCAGA
ACTTAGTTTCGACGGATTCTAGAACTAGTGGATCCATGGGCAAAACCGCGGATAATCATGGTCCAGTACG
TTCTGAGACAGCACGTGAAGGAAGAGAAAACCAGGTTTACTCACCCGTTACAGGTGCAAGATTAGTTGCT
GGCTGCATATGTTTAACACCCGACAAGAAGCAAGTTCTCATGATTACTTCTTCTGCACACAAGAAAAGAT
GGATTGTCCCCAAAGGTGGCGTTGAGAAAGACGAGCCTAATTACGAGACGACTGCCCAACGAGAAACTTG
GGAGGAAGCTGGTTGCATAGGTAAAATTGTCGCCAATTTGGGTACAGTTGAAGACATGAGACCCCCTAAG
GACTGGAACAAAGACATTAAGCAATTCGAGAACTCTCGAAAAGATTCAGAAGTAGCAAAGCACCCGCCAA
GAACCGAATTTCATTTTTATGAATTAGAGATTGAAAATCTCCTTGATAAATTTCCGGAATGTCACAAAAG
ACATAGAAAGCTATACTCTTATACAGAAGCTAAACAAAACTTGATAGACGCCAAGAGGCCTGAATTGTTG
GAGGCCCTTAATAGGTCTGCTATCATTAAAGACGACAAATAGGAATTCGATATCAAGCTTATCGATACCG
TCGACCTCGAGTCATGTAATTAGTTATGTCACGCTTACATTCACGCCCTCCCCCCACATCCGCTCTAACC
GAAAAGGAAGGAGTTAGACAACCTGAAGTCTAGGTCCCTATTTATTTTTTTATAGTTATGTTAGTATTAA
GAACGTTATTTATATTTCAAATTTTTCTTTTTTTTCTGTACAGACGCGTGTACGCATGTAACATTATACT
GAAAACCTTGCTTGAGAAGGTTTTGGGACGCTCGAAGGCTTTAATTTGCGGCCGGTACCCAATTCGCCCT
ATAGTGAGTCGTATTACGCGCGCTCACTGGCCGTCGTTTTACAACGTCGTGACTGGGAAAACCCTGGCGT
TACCCAACTTAATCGCCTTGCAGCACATCCCCCTTTCGCCAGCTGGCGTAATAGCGAAGAGGCCCGCACC
GATCGCCCTTCCCAACAGTTGCGCAGCCTGAATGGCGAATGG
[124 nt withheld, positions 4523-4646]
C
[91 nt withheld, positions 4648-4738]
A
[49 nt withheld, positions 4740-4788]
CCTTTGACGTTGGAGTCCACGTTCTTT
[37 nt withheld, positions 4816-4852]
ACCCTATCTCGGTCTATTCTTTTGATTTATAAGGGATTTTGCCGATTTCGGCCTATTGGTTAAAAAATGA
GCTGATTTAACAAAAATTTAACGCGAATTTTAACAAAATATTAACGCTTACAATTTCCTGATGCGGTATT
TTCTCCTTACGCATCTGTGCGGTATTTCACACCGCATAGGGTAATAACTGATATAATTAAATTGAAGCTC
TAATTTGTGAGTTTAGTATACATGCATTTACTTATAATACAGTTTTTTAGTTTTGCTGGCCGCATCTTCT
CAAATATGCTTCCCAGCCTGCTTTTCTGTAACGTTCACCCTCTACCTTAGCATCCCTTCCCTTTGCAAAT
AGTCCTCTTCCAACAATAATAATGTCAGATCCTGTAGAGACCACATCATCCACGGTTCTATACTGTTGAC
CCAATGCGTCTCCCTTGTCATCTAAACCCACACCGGGTGTCATAATCAACCAATCGTAACCTTCATCTCT
TCCACCCATGTCTCTTTGAGCAATAAAGCCGATAACAAAATCTTTGTCGCTCTTCGCAATGTCAACAGTA
CCCTTAGTATATTCTCCAGTAGATAGGGAGCCCTTGCATGACAATTCTGCTAACATCAAAAGGCCTCTAG
GTTCCTTTGTTACTTCTTCTGCCGCCTGCTTCAAACCGCTAACAATACCTGGGCCCACCACACCGTGTGC
ATTCGTAATGTCTGCCCATTCTGCTATTCTGTATACACCCGCAGAGTACTGCAATTTGACTGTATTACCA
ATGTCAGCAAATTTTCTGTCTTCGAAGAGTAAAAAATTGTACTTGGCGGATAATGCCTTTAGCGGCTTAA
CTGTGCCCTCCATGGAAAAATCAGTCAAGATATCCACATGTGTTTTTAGTAAACAAATTTTGGGACCTAA
TGCTTCAACTAACTCCAGTAATTCCTTGGTGGTACGAACATCCAATGAAGCACACAAGTTTGTTTGCTTT
TCGTGCATGATATTAAATAGCTTGGCAGCAACAGGACTAGGATGAGTAGCAGCACGTTCCTTATATGTAG
CTTTCGACATGATTTATCTTCGTTTCCTGCAGGTTTTTGTTCTGTGCAGTTGGGTTAAGAATACTGGGCA
ATTTCATGTTTCTTCAACACTACATATGCGTATATATACCAATCTAAGTCTGTGCTCCTTCCTTCGTTCT
TCCTTCTGTTCGGAGATTACCGAATCAAAAAAATTTCAAGGAAACCGAAATCAAAAAAAAGAATAAAAAA
AAAATGATGAATTGAAAAGGTGGTATGGTGCACTCTCAGTACAATCTGCTCTGATGCCGCATAGTTAAGC
CAGCCCCGACACCCGCCAACACCCGCTGACGCGCCCTGACGGGCTTGTCTGCTCCCGGCATCCGCTTACA
GACAAGCTGTGACCGTCTCCGGGAGCTGCATGTGTCAGAGGTTTTCACCGTCATCACCGAAACGCGCGA
